Addgene plasmid #104105: pBS-TRE-tdTomato-WPRE
Purpose: Expresses tdTomato under the TRE promoter in mammalian cells.
Depositing lab: Takeshi Imai. Publication: Bright multicolor labeling of neuronal circuits with fluorescent proteins and chemical tags. Sakaguchi R, Leiwe MN, Imai T. eLife. 2018 Nov 20;7. pii: 40350. doi: 10.7554/eLife.40350. PubMed 30454553.
Backbone
  Vector backbone: pBluescript SK(+)
  Backbone manufacturer: Stratagene
  Modifications to backbone: An Xho-Xho fragment containing TRE-SV40 poly A was transferred from pTRE-Tight (Clontech).
  Vector type: Mammalian Expression
Growth in bacteria
  Bacterial resistance: Ampicillin, 100 μg/mL
  Growth temperature: 37°C
  Growth strain: DH5alpha
  Copy number: High Copy
Gene/Insert
  Gene/Insert name: tdTomato
  Species: Discosoma sp.
  Insert size (bp): 1431
  Promoter: TRE
  Cloning method: Restriction Enzyme; 5′ cloning site EcoRI (not destroyed); 3′ cloning site NotI (not destroyed)
  Sequencing primers: 5′ CMV-F
Resource information
  A portion of this plasmid was derived from a plasmid made by: The tdTomato gene was from Dr. Roger Tsien (UCSD).
Terms and licenses: Academic/Nonprofit Terms; Industry Terms: Not Available to Industry
How to cite: pBS-TRE-tdTomato-WPRE was a gift from Takeshi Imai (Addgene plasmid # 104105 ; http://n2t.net/addgene:104105 ; RRID:Addgene_104105)
