[The description below was written by a language model from this plasmid's Addgene catalogue record and pLannotate feature annotations shown in this document.]
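Description:
pBS-TRE-tdTomato-WPRE is a 5.5 kb mammalian expression plasmid built on the pBluescript SK(+) phagemid backbone, into which a fragment carrying the Tet-responsive promoter and SV40 polyadenylation region from pTRE-Tight was transferred. It is propagated in E. coli as a high-copy plasmid through its ColE1/pUC-type origin and selected with ampicillin via the β-lactamase gene and its native promoter. Backbone remnants typical of pBluescript are also annotated: an f1 phage origin, the interrupted lacZα fragment with lac promoter, operator and CAP site, and flanking T7 and T3 phage promoters. It has no annotated mammalian selection marker or viral packaging elements, so it is a plain plasmid for transfection-type delivery.

The expression cassette begins with the tight TRE promoter, which consists of seven tet operator repeats upstream of a minimal CMV promoter. It has little activity on its own and is switched on only when a tetracycline-controlled transactivator (tTA or rtTA) is supplied from a separate source, since none is encoded here. This promoter drives tdTomato, a bright orange-red tandem-dimer fluorescent protein derived from Discosoma sp., cloned between retained EcoRI and NotI sites. Downstream, a WPRE enhances transcript stability and expression, followed by the SV40 poly(A) signal; the short "large T antigen" annotation is simply part of that SV40-derived terminator region. The plasmid serves as a transactivator-dependent, high-output red reporter, and the associated publication concerns bright multicolor fluorescent labeling of neuronal circuits, where it would provide one colour.
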