Features (pLannotate 1.2.2; 16 found; start..end, strand, type, name):
     30..458     -  rep_origin     f1 ori (sequence partly withheld): f1 bacteriophage origin of replication; arrow indicates direction of (+) strand synthesis
    463..618     -  CDS            lacZα (fragment): LacZα fragment of β-galactosidase; lacZ fragment
    626..644     +  promoter       T7 promoter: promoter for bacteriophage T7 RNA polymerase
    653..965     +  promoter       tight TRE promoter: Tet-responsive promoter PTight, consisting of seven tet operator sequences followed by the minimal CMV promoter
    982..2409    +  CDS            tdTomato: tdTomato is a basic (constitutively fluorescent) orange fluorescent protein published in 2004, derived from Discosoma sp.. It is reported to be a somewhat slowly-maturing tandem dimer with low acid sensitivity.
   2431..3019    +  misc_feature   WPRE: woodchuck hepatitis virus posttranscriptional regulatory element
   3074..3157    +  CDS            large T antigen (fragment): large T antigen from SV40 (simian virus 40)
   3180..3261    +  polyA_signal   SV40 poly(A) signal: SV40 polyadenylation signal
   3275..3293    -  promoter       T3 promoter: promoter for bacteriophage T3 RNA polymerase
   3338..3354    -  protein_bind   lac operator: The lac repressor binds to the lac operator to inhibit transcription in E. coli. This inhibition can be relieved by adding lactose or isopropyl-β-D-thiogalactopyranoside (IPTG). lac repressor encoded by lacI
   3362..3392    -  promoter       lac promoter: promoter for the E. coli lac operon
   3407..3428    -  protein_bind   CAP binding site: CAP binding activates transcription in the presence of cAMP. E. coli catabolite activator protein
   3441..3533    -  CDS            lacI (fragment): lac repressor; lacI; The lac repressor binds to the lac operator to inhibit transcription in E. coli. This inhibition can be relieved by adding lactose or isopropyl-β-D-thiogalactopyranoside (IPTG).
   3716..4304    -  rep_origin     ori: high-copy-number ColE1/pMB1/pBR322/pUC origin of replication
   4475..5335    -  CDS            AmpR: β-lactamase; bla; confers resistance to ampicillin, carbenicillin, and related antibiotics
   5336..5440    -  promoter       AmpR promoter: bla
>Addgene plasmid #104105 | pBS-TRE-tdTomato-WPRE | addgene full sequence | sequence record 208135 | Addgene NGS Result
CTAAATTGTAAGCGTTAATATTTTGTTAAAATTCGCGTTAAATTTTTGTTAAATCAGCTCATTTTTTAAC
CAATAGGCCGAAATCGGCAAAATCCCTTATAAATCAAAAGAATAGACCGAGATAGGGT
[37 nt withheld, positions 129-165]
AAAGAACGTGGACTCCAACGTCAAAGG
[49 nt withheld, positions 193-241]
T
[91 nt withheld, positions 243-333]
G
[124 nt withheld, positions 335-458]
CCCATTCGCCATTCAGGCTGCGCAACTGTTGGGAAGGGCGATCGGTGCGGGCCTCTTCGCTATTACGCCA
GCTGGCGAAAGGGGGATGTGCTGCAAGGCGATTAAGTTGGGTAACGCCAGGGTTTTCCCAGTCACGACGT
TGTAAAACGACGGCCAGTGAGCGCGCGTAATACGACTCACTATAGGGCGAATTGGTTTACTCCCTATCAG
TGATAGAGAACGTATGTCGAGTTTACTCCCTATCAGTGATAGAGAACGATGTCGAGTTTACTCCCTATCA
GTGATAGAGAACGTATGTCGAGTTTACTCCCTATCAGTGATAGAGAACGTATGTCGAGTTTACTCCCTAT
CAGTGATAGAGAACGTATGTCGAGTTTATCCCTATCAGTGATAGAGAACGTATGTCGAGTTTACTCCCTA
TCAGTGATAGAGAACGTATGTCGAGGTAGGCGTGTACGGTGGGAGGCCTATATAAGCAGAGCTCGTTTAG
TGAACCGTCAGATCGCCTGGAGAATTCGCCACCATGGTGAGCAAGGGCGAGGAGGTCATCAAAGAGTTCA
TGCGCTTCAAGGTGCGCATGGAGGGCTCCATGAACGGCCACGAGTTCGAGATCGAGGGCGAGGGCGAGGG
CCGCCCCTACGAGGGCACCCAGACCGCCAAGCTGAAGGTGACCAAGGGCGGCCCCCTGCCCTTCGCCTGG
GACATCCTGTCCCCCCAGTTCATGTACGGCTCCAAGGCGTACGTGAAGCACCCCGCCGACATCCCCGATT
ACAAGAAGCTGTCCTTCCCCGAGGGCTTCAAGTGGGAGCGCGTGATGAACTTCGAGGACGGCGGTCTGGT
GACCGTGACCCAGGACTCCTCCCTGCAGGACGGCACGCTGATCTACAAGGTGAAGATGCGCGGCACCAAC
TTCCCCCCCGACGGCCCCGTAATGCAGAAGAAGACCATGGGCTGGGAGGCCTCCACCGAGCGCCTGTACC
CCCGCGACGGCGTGCTGAAGGGCGAGATCCACCAGGCCCTGAAGCTGAAGGACGGCGGCCACTACCTGGT
GGAGTTCAAGACCATCTACATGGCCAAGAAGCCCGTGCAACTGCCCGGCTACTACTACGTGGACACCAAG
CTGGACATCACCTCCCACAACGAGGACTACACCATCGTGGAACAGTACGAGCGCTCCGAGGGCCGCCACC
ACCTGTTCCTGGGGCATGGCACCGGCAGCACCGGCAGCGGCAGCTCCGGCACCGCCTCCTCCGAGGACAA
CAACATGGCCGTCATCAAAGAGTTCATGCGCTTCAAGGTGCGCATGGAGGGCTCCATGAACGGCCACGAG
TTCGAGATCGAGGGCGAGGGCGAGGGCCGCCCCTACGAGGGCACCCAGACCGCCAAGCTGAAGGTGACCA
AGGGCGGCCCCCTGCCCTTCGCCTGGGACATCCTGTCCCCCCAGTTCATGTACGGCTCCAAGGCGTACGT
GAAGCACCCCGCCGACATCCCCGATTACAAGAAGCTGTCCTTCCCCGAGGGCTTCAAGTGGGAGCGCGTG
ATGAACTTCGAGGACGGCGGTCTGGTGACCGTGACCCAGGACTCCTCCCTGCAGGACGGCACGCTGATCT
ACAAGGTGAAGATGCGCGGCACCAACTTCCCCCCCGACGGCCCCGTAATGCAGAAGAAGACCATGGGCTG
GGAGGCCTCCACCGAGCGCCTGTACCCCCGCGACGGCGTGCTGAAGGGCGAGATCCACCAGGCCCTGAAG
CTGAAGGACGGCGGCCACTACCTGGTGGAGTTCAAGACCATCTACATGGCCAAGAAGCCCGTGCAACTGC
CCGGCTACTACTACGTGGACACCAAGCTGGACATCACCTCCCACAACGAGGACTACACCATCGTGGAACA
GTACGAGCGCTCCGAGGGCCGCCACCACCTGTTCCTGTACGGCATGGACGAGCTGTACAAGTAAGCGGCC
GCGCTTATCGATAATCAACCTCTGGATTACAAAATTTGTGAAAGATTGACTGGTATTCTTAACTATGTTG
CTCCTTTTACGCTATGTGGATACGCTGCTTTAATGCCTTTGTATCATGCTATTGCTTCCCGTATGGCTTT
CATTTTCTCCTCCTTGTATAAATCCTGGTTGCTGTCTCTTTATGAGGAGTTGTGGCCCGTTGTCAGGCAA
CGTGGCGTGGTGTGCACTGTGTTTGCTGACGCAACCCCCACTGGTTGGGGCATTGCCACCACCTGTCAGC
TCCTTTCCGGGACTTTCGCTTTCCCCCTCCCTATTGCCACGGCGGAACTCATCGCCGCCTGCCTTGCCCG
CTGCTGGACAGGGGCTCGGCTGTTGGGCACTGACAATTCCGTGGTGTTGTCGGGGAAATCATCGTCCTTT
CCTTGGCTGCTCGCCTGTGTTGCCACCTGGATTCTGCGCGGGACGTCCTTCTGCTACGTCCCTTCGGCCC
TCAATCCAGCGGACCTTCCTTCCCGCGGCCTGCTGCCGGCTCTGCGGCCTCTTCCGCGTCTTCGCCTTCG
CCCTCAGACGAGTCGGATCTCCCTTTGGGCCGCCTCCCCGCATCGATACCGTCGACGCGGCCGCATCGAT
AAGCTTGTCGACGATATCTCTAGAGGATCATAATCAGCCATACCACATTTGTAGAGGTTTTACTTGCTTT
AAAAAACCTCCCACACCTCCCCCTGAACCTGAAACATAAAATGAATGCAATTGTTGTTGTTAACTTGTTT
ATTGCAGCTTATAATGGTTACAAATAAAGCAATAGCATCACAAATTTCACAAATAAAGCATTTTTTTCAC
TGCCTCGCTTTTGTTCCCTTTAGTGAGGGTTAATTGCGCGCTTGGCGTAATCATGGTCATAGCTGTTTCC
TGTGTGAAATTGTTATCCGCTCACAATTCCACACAACATACGAGCCGGAAGCATAAAGTGTAAAGCCTGG
GGTGCCTAATGAGTGAGCTAACTCACATTAATTGCGTTGCGCTCACTGCCCGCTTTCCAGTCGGGAAACC
TGTCGTGCCAGCTGCATTAATGAATCGGCCAACGCGCGGGGAGAGGCGGTTTGCGTATTGGGCGCTCTTC
CGCTTCCTCGCTCACTGACTCGCTGCGCTCGGTCGTTCGGCTGCGGCGAGCGGTATCAGCTCACTCAAAG
GCGGTAATACGGTTATCCACAGAATCAGGGGATAACGCAGGAAAGAACATGTGAGCAAAAGGCCAGCAAA
AGGCCAGGAACCGTAAAAAGGCCGCGTTGCTGGCGTTTTTCCATAGGCTCCGCCCCCCTGACGAGCATCA
CAAAAATCGACGCTCAAGTCAGAGGTGGCGAAACCCGACAGGACTATAAAGATACCAGGCGTTTCCCCCT
GGAAGCTCCCTCGTGCGCTCTCCTGTTCCGACCCTGCCGCTTACCGGATACCTGTCCGCCTTTCTCCCTT
CGGGAAGCGTGGCGCTTTCTCATAGCTCACGCTGTAGGTATCTCAGTTCGGTGTAGGTCGTTCGCTCCAA
GCTGGGCTGTGTGCACGAACCCCCCGTTCAGCCCGACCGCTGCGCCTTATCCGGTAACTATCGTCTTGAG
TCCAACCCGGTAAGACACGACTTATCGCCACTGGCAGCAGCCACTGGTAACAGGATTAGCAGAGCGAGGT
ATGTAGGCGGTGCTACAGAGTTCTTGAAGTGGTGGCCTAACTACGGCTACACTAGAAGAACAGTATTTGG
TATCTGCGCTCTGCTGAAGCCAGTTACCTTCGGAAAAAGAGTTGGTAGCTCTTGATCCGGCAAACAAACC
ACCGCTGGTAGCGGTGGTTTTTTTGTTTGCAAGCAGCAGATTACGCGCAGAAAAAAAGGATCTCAAGAAG
ATCCTTTGATCTTTTCTACGGGGTCTGACGCTCAGTGGAACGAAAACTCACGTTAAGGGATTTTGGTCAT
GAGATTATCAAAAAGGATCTTCACCTAGATCCTTTTAAATTAAAAATGAAGTTTTAAATCAATCTAAAGT
ATATATGAGTAAACTTGGTCTGACAGTTACCAATGCTTAATCAGTGAGGCACCTATCTCAGCGATCTGTC
TATTTCGTTCATCCATAGTTGCCTGACTCCCCGTCGTGTAGATAACTACGATACGGGAGGGCTTACCATC
TGGCCCCAGTGCTGCAATGATACCGCGAGACCCACGCTCACCGGCTCCAGATTTATCAGCAATAAACCAG
CCAGCCGGAAGGGCCGAGCGCAGAAGTGGTCCTGCAACTTTATCCGCCTCCATCCAGTCTATTAATTGTT
GCCGGGAAGCTAGAGTAAGTAGTTCGCCAGTTAATAGTTTGCGCAACGTTGTTGCCATTGCTACAGGCAT
CGTGGTGTCACGCTCGTCGTTTGGTATGGCTTCATTCAGCTCCGGTTCCCAACGATCAAGGCGAGTTACA
TGATCCCCCATGTTGTGCAAAAAAGCGGTTAGCTCCTTCGGTCCTCCGATCGTTGTCAGAAGTAAGTTGG
CCGCAGTGTTATCACTCATGGTTATGGCAGCACTGCATAATTCTCTTACTGTCATGCCATCCGTAAGATG
CTTTTCTGTGACTGGTGAGTACTCAACCAAGTCATTCTGAGAATAGTGTATGCGGCGACCGAGTTGCTCT
TGCCCGGCGTCAATACGGGATAATACCGCGCCACATAGCAGAACTTTAAAAGTGCTCATCATTGGAAAAC
GTTCTTCGGGGCGAAAACTCTCAAGGATCTTACCGCTGTTGAGATCCAGTTCGATGTAACCCACTCGTGC
ACCCAACTGATCTTCAGCATCTTTTACTTTCACCAGCGTTTCTGGGTGAGCAAAAACAGGAAGGCAAAAT
GCCGCAAAAAAGGGAATAAGGGCGACACGGAAATGTTGAATACTCATACTCTTCCTTTTTCAATATTATT
GAAGCATTTATCAGGGTTATTGTCTCATGAGCGGATACATATTTGAATGTATTTAGAAAAATAAACAAAT
AGGGGTTCCGCGCACATTTCCCCGAAAAGTGCCAC
